>Addgene plasmid #185291 | ApoE2_47-300_mCh-SspB (pBS1068) | addgene full sequence | sequence record 363899 | Addgene NGS Result
GTCGACGGATCGGGAGATCTCCCGATCCCCTATGGTGCACTCTCAGTACAATCTGCTCTGATGCCGCATA
GTTAAGCCAGTATCTGCTCCCTGCTTGTGTGTTGGAGGTCGCTGAGTAGTGCGCGAGCAAAATTTAAGCT
ACAACAAGGCAAGGCTTGACCGACAATTGCATGAAGAATCTGCTTAGGGTTAGGCGTTTTGCGCTGCTTC
GCGATGTACGGGCCAGATATACGCGTTGACATTGATTATTGACTAGTTATTAATAGTAATCAATTACGGG
GTCATTAGTTCATAGCCCATATATGGAGTTCCGCGTTACATAACTTACGGTAAATGGCCCGCCTGGCTGA
CCGCCCAACGACCCCCGCCCATTGACGTCAATAATGACGTATGTTCCCATAGTAACGCCAATAGGGACTT
TCCATTGACGTCAATGGGTGGAGTATTTACGGTAAACTGCCCACTTGGCAGTACATCAAGTGTATCATAT
GCCAAGTACGCCCCCTATTGACGTCAATGACGGTAAATGGCCCGCCTGGCATTATGCCCAGTACATGACC
TTATGGGACTTTCCTACTTGGCAGTACATCTACGTATTAGTCATCGCTATTACCATGGTGATGCGGTTTT
GGCAGTACATCAATGGGCGTGGATAGCGGTTTGACTCACGGGGATTTCCAAGTCTCCACCCCATTGACGT
CAATGGGAGTTTGTTTTGGCACCAAAATCAACGGGACTTTCCAAAATGTCGTAACAACTCCGCCCCATTG
ACGCAAATGGGCGGTAGGCGTGTACGGTGGGAGGTCTATATAAGCAGAGCTCTCTGGCTAACTAGAGAAC
CCACTGCTTACTGGCTTATCGAAATTAATACGACTCACTATAGGGAGACCCAAGCTGGCTAGCCACCATG
GCCCTGGGGAGATTTTGGGACTATCTGAGATGGGTGCAGACCCTGAGCGAGCAGGTGCAGGAGGAGCTCC
TGAGCTCTCAGGTGACACAGGAACTGAGAGCCCTGATGGACGAGACTATGAAGGAACTGAAGGCCTACAA
ATCTGAGCTGGAAGAGCAGCTGACCCCCGTGGCTGAAGAGACCCGCGCTCGCTTGTCCAAAGAGCTCCAG
GCCGCCCAGGCCCGGCTGGGTGCCGATATGGAGGACGTCTGCGGCCGCCTGGTCCAGTACCGCGGGGAAG
TGCAGGCTATGCTGGGGCAGTCTACAGAGGAGCTCCGGGTCAGACTGGCCTCTCACCTGCGGAAGCTGAG
GAAGAGGTTGCTCCGCGACGCCGACGACCTCCAGAAGTGCCTGGCTGTGTACCAGGCCGGCGCCCGGGAA
GGCGCCGAGCGCGGACTCTCCGCTATCAGGGAGCGGCTCGGCCCTCTGGTTGAACAGGGCAGAGTCAGGG
CTGCCACTGTGGGGAGCCTCGCCGGACAGCCCCTCCAGGAGAGAGCCCAGGCCTGGGGCGAGCGCCTGCG
AGCTAGAATGGAGGAGATGGGGTCCAGAACCCGCGACCGCCTGGACGAAGTGAAGGAGCAGGTGGCCGAG
GTGCGTGCCAAACTGGAGGAACAGGCCCAGCAGATCCGCCTCCAGGCTGAGGCCTTCCAGGCCAGACTGA
AGAGCTGGTTTGAGCCTCTTGTGGAGGATATGCAGCGGCAGTGGGCCGGGCTGGTCGAGAAGTCCGGAGG
CGGCGGATCCGGCGGAATGGTGTCTAAAGGCGAGGAGGATAACATGGCTATAATCAAGGAATTTATGAGG
TTCAAGGTGCATATGGAGGGATCTGTGAACGGTCACGAGTTCGAAATCGAGGGCGAAGGCGAGGGGCGAC
CCTATGAAGGGACACAGACGGCCAAACTGAAGGTGACCAAGGGTGGCCCCCTGCCTTTCGCCTGGGACAT
CCTGTCACCCCAGTTTATGTACGGCTCTAAGGCTTACGTTAAGCACCCTGCCGATATTCCGGACTACTTG
AAACTGAGCTTCCCTGAAGGGTTCAAGTGGGAACGGGTAATGAATTTTGAGGATGGCGGTGTAGTCACAG
TTACCCAGGACAGCTCTCTTCAGGACGGAGAATTTATCTATAAGGTTAAACTTCGGGGCACTAACTTCCC
ATCAGACGGCCCCGTGATGCAGAAGAAAACTATGGGCTGGGAAGCCAGCTCAGAACGCATGTATCCCGAG
GACGGAGCACTGAAGGGAGAAATCAAGCAGCGACTCAAGCTGAAGGATGGGGGACATTATGATGCTGAGG
TCAAAACCACCTATAAGGCCAAGAAACCCGTTCAGCTTCCTGGGGCATACAACGTGAATATCAAACTGGA
TATTACATCCCATAACGAAGACTATACCATCGTGGAACAGTACGAGCGGGCCGAGGGCAGACATAGCACA
GGGGGCATGGATGAATTGTACAAGGCGGCCGGATCCGGTGGTACCTCTGGAGGTAGCTCCCCGAAACGCC
CTAAGCTGCTGCGTGAATATTACGATTGGCTGGTTGATAACAGCTTTACCCCATATCTGGTGGTGGATGC
CACATACCTGGGCGTGAACGTGCCCGTGGAGTATGTGAAAGACGGTCAGATCGTGCTGAATCTGTCTGCA
AGTGCGACCGGCAACCTGCAACTGACAAATGATTTTATCCAGTTCAACGCCCGCTTTAAGGGCGTGTCTC
GTGAACTGTATATCCCGATGGGTGCCGCTCTGGCCATTTACGCTCGCGAGAACGGCGATGGTGTGATGTT
CGAACCAGAAGAAATCTATGACGAGCTGAATATTGGTTAAACCCGCTGATCAGCCTCGACTGTGCCTTCT
AGTTGCCAGCCATCTGTTGTTTGCCCCTCCCCCGTGCCTTCCTTGACCCTGGAAGGTGCCACTCCCACTG
TCCTTTCCTAATAAAATGAGGAAATTGCATCGCATTGTCTGAGTAGGTGTCATTCTATTCTGGGGGGTGG
GGTGGGGCAGGACAGCAAGGGGGAGGATTGGGAAGACAATAGCAGGCATGCTGGGGATGCGGTGGGCTCT
ATGGCTTCTGAGGCGGAAAGAACCAGCTGGGGCTCTAGGGGGTATCCCC
[124 nt withheld, positions 3060-3183]
C
[91 nt withheld, positions 3185-3275]
A
[49 nt withheld, positions 3277-3325]
CCTTTGACGTTGGAGTCCACGTTCTTT
[37 nt withheld, positions 3353-3389]
ACCCTATCTCGGTCTATTCTTTTGATTTATAAGGGATTTTGCCGATTTCGGCCTATTGGTTAAAAAATGA
GCTGATTTAACAAAAATTTAACGCGAATTAATTCTGTGGAATGTGTGTCAGTTAGGGTGTGGAAAGTCCC
CAGGCTCCCCAGCAGGCAGAAGTATGCAAAGCATGCATCTCAATTAGTCAGCAACCAGGTGTGGAAAGTC
CCCAGGCTCCCCAGCAGGCAGAAGTATGCAAAGCATGCATCTCAATTAGTCAGCAACCATAGTCCCGCCC
CTAACTCCGCCCATCCCGCCCCTAACTCCGCCCAGTTCCGCCCATTCTCCGCCCCATGGCTGACTAATTT
TTTTTATTTATGCAGAGGCCGAGGCCGCCTCTGCCTCTGAGCTATTCCAGAAGTAGTGAGGAGGCTTTTT
TGGAGGCCTAGGCTTTTGCAAAAAGCTCCCGGGAGCTTGTATATCCATTTTCGGATCTGATCAGCACGTG
TTGACAATTAATCATCGGCATAGTATATCGGCATAGTATAATACGACAAGGTGAGGAACTAAACCATGGC
CAAGTTGACCAGTGCCGTTCCGGTGCTCACCGCGCGCGACGTCGCCGGAGCGGTCGAGTTCTGGACCGAC
CGGCTCGGGTTCTCCCGGGACTTCGTGGAGGACGACTTCGCCGGTGTGGTCCGGGACGACGTGACCCTGT
TCATCAGCGCGGTCCAGGACCAGGTGGTGCCGGACAACACCCTGGCCTGGGTGTGGGTGCGCGGCCTGGA
CGAGCTGTACGCCGAGTGGTCGGAGGTCGTGTCCACGAACTTCCGGGACGCCTCCGGGCCGGCCATGACC
GAGATCGGCGAGCAGCCGTGGGGGCGGGAGTTCGCCCTGCGCGACCCGGCCGGCAACTGCGTGCACTTCG
TGGCCGAGGAGCAGGACTGACACGTGCTACGAGATTTCGATTCCACCGCCGCCTTCTATGAAAGGTTGGG
CTTCGGAATCGTTTTCCGGGACGCCGGCTGGATGATCCTCCAGCGCGGGGATCTCATGCTGGAGTTCTTC
GCCCACCCCAACTTGTTTATTGCAGCTTATAATGGTTACAAATAAAGCAATAGCATCACAAATTTCACAA
ATAAAGCATTTTTTTCACTGCATTCTAGTTGTGGTTTGTCCAAACTCATCAATGTATCTTATCATGTCTG
TATACCGTCGACCTCTAGCTAGAGCTTGGCGTAATCATGGTCATAGCTGTTTCCTGTGTGAAATTGTTAT
CCGCTCACAATTCCACACAACATACGAGCCGGAAGCATAAAGTGTAAAGCCTGGGGTGCCTAATGAGTGA
GCTAACTTACATTAATTGCGTTGCGCTCACTGCCCGCTTTCCAGTCGGGAAACCTGTCGTGCCAGCTGCA
TTAATGAATCGGCCAACGCGCGGGGAGAGGCGGTTTGCGTATTGGGCGCTCTTCCGCTTCCTCGCTCACT
GACTCGCTGCGCTCGGTCGTTCGGCTGCGGCGAGCGGTATCAGCTCACTCAAAGGCGGTAATACGGTTAT
CCACAGAATCAGGGGATAACGCAGGAAAGAACATGTGAGCAAAAGGCCAGCAAAAGGCCAGGAACCGTAA
AAAGGCCGCGTTGCTGGCGTTTTTCCATAGGCTCCGCCCCCCTGACGAGCATCACAAAAATCGACGCTCA
AGTCAGAGGTGGCGAAACCCGACAGGACTATAAAGATACCAGGCGTTTCCCCCTGGAAGCTCCCTCGTGC
GCTCTCCTGTTCCGACCCTGCCGCTTACCGGATACCTGTCCGCCTTTCTCCCTTCGGGAAGCGTGGCGCT
TTCTCATAGCTCACGCTGTAGGTATCTCAGTTCGGTGTAGGTCGTTCGCTCCAAGCTGGGCTGTGTGCAC
GAACCCCCCGTTCAGCCCGACCGCTGCGCCTTATCCGGTAACTATCGTCTTGAGTCCAACCCGGTAAGAC
ACGACTTATCGCCACTGGCAGCAGCCACTGGTAACAGGATTAGCAGAGCGAGGTATGTAGGCGGTGCTAC
AGAGTTCTTGAAGTGGTGGCCTAACTACGGCTACACTAGAAGAACAGTATTTGGTATCTGCGCTCTGCTG
AAGCCAGTTACCTTCGGAAAAAGAGTTGGTAGCTCTTGATCCGGCAAACAAACCACCGCTGGTAGCGGTG
GTTTTTTTGTTTGCAAGCAGCAGATTACGCGCAGAAAAAAAGGATCTCAAGAAGATCCTTTGATCTTTTC
TACGGGGTCTGACGCTCAGTGGAACGAAAACTCACGTTAAGGGATTTTGGTCATGAGATTATCAAAAAGG
ATCTTCACCTAGATCCTTTTAAATTAAAAATGAAGTTTTAAATCAATCTAAAGTATATATGAGTAAACTT
GGTCTGACAGTTACCAATGCTTAATCAGTGAGGCACCTATCTCAGCGATCTGTCTATTTCGTTCATCCAT
AGTTGCCTGACTCCCCGTCGTGTAGATAACTACGATACGGGAGGGCTTACCATCTGGCCCCAGTGCTGCA
ATGATACCGCGAGACCCACGCTCACCGGCTCCAGATTTATCAGCAATAAACCAGCCAGCCGGAAGGGCCG
AGCGCAGAAGTGGTCCTGCAACTTTATCCGCCTCCATCCAGTCTATTAATTGTTGCCGGGAAGCTAGAGT
AAGTAGTTCGCCAGTTAATAGTTTGCGCAACGTTGTTGCCATTGCTACAGGCATCGTGGTGTCACGCTCG
TCGTTTGGTATGGCTTCATTCAGCTCCGGTTCCCAACGATCAAGGCGAGTTACATGATCCCCCATGTTGT
GCAAAAAAGCGGTTAGCTCCTTCGGTCCTCCGATCGTTGTCAGAAGTAAGTTGGCCGCAGTGTTATCACT
CATGGTTATGGCAGCACTGCATAATTCTCTTACTGTCATGCCATCCGTAAGATGCTTTTCTGTGACTGGT
GAGTACTCAACCAAGTCATTCTGAGAATAGTGTATGCGGCGACCGAGTTGCTCTTGCCCGGCGTCAATAC
GGGATAATACCGCGCCACATAGCAGAACTTTAAAAGTGCTCATCATTGGAAAACGTTCTTCGGGGCGAAA
ACTCTCAAGGATCTTACCGCTGTTGAGATCCAGTTCGATGTAACCCACTCGTGCACCCAACTGATCTTCA
GCATCTTTTACTTTCACCAGCGTTTCTGGGTGAGCAAAAACAGGAAGGCAAAATGCCGCAAAAAAGGGAA
TAAGGGCGACACGGAAATGTTGAATACTCATACTCTTCCTTTTTCAATATTATTGAAGCATTTATCAGGG
TTATTGTCTCATGAGCGGATACATATTTGAATGTATTTAGAAAAATAAACAAATAGGGGTTCCGCGCACA
TTTCCCCGAAAAGTGCCACCTGAC
Features (pLannotate 1.2.2; 23 found; start..end, strand, type, name):
     31..83      -  misc_feature   bom (fragment): basis of mobility region from pBR322
    238..617     +  enhancer       CMV enhancer: human cytomegalovirus immediate early enhancer
    618..821     +  promoter       CMV promoter: human cytomegalovirus (CMV) immediate early promoter
    817..850     +  LTR            5' LTR (truncated) (fragment): truncated 5' long terminal repeat (LTR) from HIV-1
    866..884     +  promoter       T7 promoter: promoter for bacteriophage T7 RNA polymerase
    908..1672    +  CDS            APOE (fragment): APOE_HUMAN - Experimental evidence at protein level: Swiss-Prot protein existence level 1. (Microbial infection) Through its interaction with HCV envelope glycoprotein E2, participates in the attachment of HCV to HSPGs and other receptors (LDLr, VLDLr, and SR-B1) on the cell surface and to the assembly, maturation and infectivity of HCV viral particles (PubMed:25122793, PubMed:29695434). This interaction is probably promoted via the up-regulation of cellular autophagy by the virus (PubMed:29695434). From Homo sapiens (Human).
   1697..2404    +  CDS            mCherry: mCherry is a basic (constitutively fluorescent) red fluorescent protein published in 2004, derived from Discosoma sp.. It is reported to be a very rapidly-maturing monomer with low acid sensitivity.
   2435..2764    +  CDS            sspB (fragment): SSPB_HAEIN - Experimental evidence at protein level: Swiss-Prot protein existence level 1. Also stimulates degradation of the N-terminus of RseA (residues 1-108, alone or in complex with sigma-E) by ClpX-ClpP in a non-ssrA-mediated fashion. From Haemophilus influenzae (strain ATCC 51907 / DSM 11121 / KW20 / Rd).
   2790..3014    +  polyA_signal   bGH poly(A) signal: bovine growth hormone polyadenylation signal
   3018..3039    +  promoter       SV40 promoter (fragment): SV40 enhancer and early promoter
   3060..3488    +  rep_origin     f1 ori (sequence partly withheld): f1 bacteriophage origin of replication; arrow indicates direction of (+) strand synthesis
   3502..3831    +  promoter       SV40 promoter: SV40 enhancer and early promoter
   3879..3926    +  promoter       EM7 promoter: synthetic bacterial promoter&nbsp
   3945..4319    +  CDS            BleoR: antibiotic-binding protein; Sh ble from Streptoalloteichus hindustanus; confers resistance to bleomycin, phleomycin, and Zeocin™
   4329..4454    +  CDS            ble (fragment): BLE_KLEPN - Experimental evidence at protein level: Swiss-Prot protein existence level 1. Binding protein with a strong affinity to the bleomycin family of antibiotics. Binds to CL990; an antimitotic-antibiotic compound. From Klebsiella pneumoniae.
   4449..4570    +  polyA_signal   SV40 poly(A) signal: SV40 polyadenylation signal
   4643..4659    -  protein_bind   lac operator: The lac repressor binds to the lac operator to inhibit transcription in E. coli. This inhibition can be relieved by adding lactose or isopropyl-β-D-thiogalactopyranoside (IPTG). lac repressor encoded by lacI
   4667..4697    -  promoter       lac promoter: promoter for the E. coli lac operon
   4712..4733    -  protein_bind   CAP binding site: CAP binding activates transcription in the presence of cAMP. E. coli catabolite activator protein
   4746..4838    -  CDS            lacI (fragment): lac repressor; lacI; The lac repressor binds to the lac operator to inhibit transcription in E. coli. This inhibition can be relieved by adding lactose or isopropyl-β-D-thiogalactopyranoside (IPTG).
   5021..5609    -  rep_origin     ori: high-copy-number ColE1/pMB1/pBR322/pUC origin of replication
   5780..6640    -  CDS            AmpR: β-lactamase; bla; confers resistance to ampicillin, carbenicillin, and related antibiotics
   6641..6745    -  promoter       AmpR promoter: bla
