[The description below was written by a language model from this plasmid's Addgene catalogue record and pLannotate feature annotations shown in this document.]
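Description:
ApoE2_47-300_mCh-SspB (pBS1068) is a 6.8 kb mammalian expression plasmid built on the YK 02 mCh SspB backbone. It is propagated in E. coli through a high-copy ColE1/pUC-type origin with ampicillin selection from the bla gene and its own promoter. The backbone also carries an f1 phage origin and a Zeocin/bleomycin resistance cassette (Sh ble). This cassette is driven in tandem by the SV40 early promoter and the bacterial EM7 promoter and ends in an SV40 polyadenylation signal, so it could in principle allow selection in mammalian cells. The record lists only ampicillin for bacterial growth. Small annotated fragments such as bom, lac regulatory elements and a short HIV-1 LTR match appear to be backbone remnants rather than functional modules.

The payload is a single fusion open reading frame expressed from the CMV immediate-early enhancer and promoter and terminated by the bovine growth hormone polyadenylation signal. A T7 promoter sits just upstream of the coding region. A 768 bp human insert encoding residues 47–300 of apolipoprotein E, isoform E2, was introduced by Gibson cloning. It is followed in frame by the red fluorescent protein mCherry and then an SspB domain.

SspB binds iLID when cells are exposed to blue light. This lets the mCherry-labelled ApoE2 fragment be recruited on demand to an iLID-bearing scaffold. The depositors paired the plasmid with a separate plasmid expressing an FTH1 (ferritin heavy chain) scaffold fused to iLID, to test whether clustering the candidate protein triggers light-inducible condensate formation in human cells. mCherry provides the fluorescence readout.
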