Addgene plasmid #185291: ApoE2_47-300_mCh-SspB (pBS1068)
Purpose: For the mammalian expression of the human protein ApoE2_47-300 attached to SspB for light inducible binding to iLID scaffolds. Systems like this can be used to induce condensate formation
Depositing lab: Pamela Silver. Depositing organization: Harvard Medical School. Publication: Natural and Designed Proteins Inspired by Extremotolerant Organisms Can Form Condensates and Attenuate Apoptosis in Human Cells. Veling MT, Nguyen DT, Thadani NN, Oster ME, Rollins NJ, Brock KP, Bethel NP, Lim S, Baker D, Way JC, Marks DS, Chang RL, Silver PA. ACS Synth Biol. 2022 Mar 18;11(3):1292-1302. doi: 10.1021/acssynbio.1c00572. Epub 2022 Feb 18. PubMed 35176859.
Backbone
  Vector backbone: YK 02 mCh SspB
  Vector type: Mammalian Expression
Growth in bacteria
  Bacterial resistance: Ampicillin, 100 μg/mL
  Growth temperature: 37°C
  Growth strain: DH5alpha
  Copy number: High Copy
Gene/Insert
  Gene/Insert name: ApoE2_47-300
  Species: H. sapiens (human)
  Insert size (bp): 768
  Cloning method: Gibson Cloning
Terms and licenses: Academic/Nonprofit Terms; Industry Terms: Not Available to Industry
Depositor comments: This plasmid encodes a protein fused to SspB. SspB will bind to iLID upon exposure to blue light. We used it to test for light inducible condensate formations using a scaffold protein (FTH1) bound to iLID which was expressed off a separate plasmid (see pBS1042 for the scaffold protein).
How to cite: ApoE2_47-300_mCh-SspB (pBS1068) was a gift from Pamela Silver (Addgene plasmid # 185291 ; http://n2t.net/addgene:185291 ; RRID:Addgene_185291)
